Addgene plasmid #208517: pCX:cIPAD-1 (ΔICD)
Purpose: ddGFP-A and ddGFP-B1-inserted Pcdhα4 lacking an intracellular domain (ICD)
Depositing lab: Takeharu Nagai. Depositing organization: The University of Osaka. Publication: Visualization of trans-interactions of a protocadherin-alpha between processes originating from single neurons. Kanadome T, Hoshino N, Nagai T, Yagi T, Matsuda T. iScience. 2023 Jul 17;26(7):107238. doi: 10.1016/j.isci.2023.107238. eCollection 2023 Jul 21. PubMed 37534169.
Backbone
  Vector backbone: pCX
  Backbone size w/o insert (bp): 4778
  Vector type: Mammalian Expression
Growth in bacteria
  Bacterial resistance: Ampicillin, 100 μg/mL
  Growth temperature: 37°C
  Growth strain: DH5alpha
  Copy number: High Copy
Gene/Insert
  Gene/Insert name: Pcdha4
  Species: M. musculus (mouse)
  Insert size (bp): 3684
  Entrez Gene: Pcdha4 (a.k.a. Cnr1, Crnr1)
  Promoter: Chicken β-actin
  Tag / fusion protein: HA tag (C terminal on insert)
  Cloning method: Restriction Enzyme; 5′ cloning site EcoRI (not destroyed); 3′ cloning site BglII (not destroyed)
  Sequencing primers: 5′ CTTCTGGCGTGTGACCGG; 3′ CCATATGTCCTTCCGAGTG
Terms and licenses: Academic/Nonprofit Terms; Industry Terms: Not Available to Industry
How to cite: pCX:cIPAD-1 (ΔICD) was a gift from Takeharu Nagai (Addgene plasmid # 208517 ; http://n2t.net/addgene:208517 ; RRID:Addgene_208517)
