[The description below was written by a language model from this plasmid's Addgene catalogue record and pLannotate feature annotations shown in this document.]
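Description:
pCX:cIPAD-1 (ΔICD) is a mammalian expression plasmid built on the pCX backbone, in which a CAG-type regulatory unit drives the insert: the annotated CMV immediate-early enhancer lies upstream of the chicken β-actin promoter named in the record, followed by the chimeric chicken β-actin/rabbit β-globin intron, with a rabbit β-globin polyadenylation signal terminating the transcript. In E. coli the plasmid is maintained at high copy through a ColE1/pUC-type origin and selected with ampicillin via the β-lactamase gene. The backbone also carries an SV40 origin and SV40 poly(A) signal, along with lac promoter/operator remnants that have no evident role in the expression cassette. No mammalian selection marker is annotated, so the design fits transient expression.

The payload is a modified mouse protocadherin-α4 (Pcdha4, also known as Cnr1), a calcium-dependent cell-adhesion protein implicated in neuronal self-recognition. According to the record, both halves of a dimerization-dependent GFP pair, ddGFP-A and ddGFP-B1, are inserted into the protein, the intracellular domain is deleted, and an HA tag sits at the C terminus for immunodetection. ddGFP components are weakly fluorescent alone and brighten when brought together, so the fusion serves as an indicator of protocadherin interactions; the ΔICD version allows the contribution of the cytoplasmic region to be assessed. The automated feature table does not label the ddGFP modules explicitly. It calls a "dTomato" segment just upstream of the Pcdha4 coding region, which probably reflects homology, since dimerization-dependent fluorescent proteins derive from the same Discosoma lineage. The long Pcdha4 annotation may span the other inserted module. The HA tag is likewise not annotated. The associated work concerns visualizing protocadherin-α interactions between processes arising from single neurons.
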