Features (pLannotate 1.2.2; 17 found; start..end, strand, type, name):
      5..384     +  enhancer       CMV enhancer: human cytomegalovirus immediate early enhancer
    662..1678    +  intron         chimeric intron: chimera between introns from chicken β-actin and rabbit β-globin
   1676..1732    +  CDS            HBB (fragment): HBB_LEPEU - Experimental evidence at protein level: Swiss-Prot protein existence level 1. Involved in oxygen transport from the lung to the various peripheral tissues. From Lepus europaeus (European hare).
   1838..2506    +  CDS            dTomato: dTomato is a basic (constitutively fluorescent) orange fluorescent protein published in 2004, derived from Discosoma sp.. It is reported to be a somewhat slowly-maturing dimer with low acid sensitivity.
   2510..5374    +  CDS            Pcdha4: PCDA4_MOUSE - Also known as Cnr1. Experimental evidence at protein level: Swiss-Prot protein existence level 1. Calcium-dependent cell-adhesion protein involved in cells self-recognition and non-self discrimination (Probable). Thereby, it is involved in the establishment and maintenance of specific neuronal connections in the brain (PubMed:27161523). From Mus musculus (Mouse).
   5473..5528    +  polyA_signal   β-globin poly(A) signal: rabbit β-globin polyadenylation signal (Gil and Proudfoot, 1987)
   5913..5929    -  protein_bind   lac operator: The lac repressor binds to the lac operator to inhibit transcription in E. coli. This inhibition can be relieved by adding lactose or isopropyl-β-D-thiogalactopyranoside (IPTG). lac repressor encoded by lacI
   5937..5967    -  promoter       lac promoter: promoter for the E. coli lac operon
   5982..6003    -  protein_bind   CAP binding site: CAP binding activates transcription in the presence of cAMP. E. coli catabolite activator protein
   6016..6055    -  CDS            lacI (fragment): lac repressor; lacI; The lac repressor binds to the lac operator to inhibit transcription in E. coli. This inhibition can be relieved by adding lactose or isopropyl-β-D-thiogalactopyranoside (IPTG).
   6062..6084    +  promoter       SV40 promoter (fragment): SV40 enhancer and early promoter
   6108..6243    +  rep_origin     SV40 ori: SV40 origin of replication
   6263..6397    +  polyA_signal   SV40 poly(A) signal: SV40 polyadenylation signal
   6399..6453    -  CDS            lacI (fragment): lac repressor; lacI; The lac repressor binds to the lac operator to inhibit transcription in E. coli. This inhibition can be relieved by adding lactose or isopropyl-β-D-thiogalactopyranoside (IPTG).
   6636..7224    -  rep_origin     ori: high-copy-number ColE1/pMB1/pBR322/pUC origin of replication
   7395..8255    -  CDS            AmpR: β-lactamase; bla; confers resistance to ampicillin, carbenicillin, and related antibiotics
   8256..8360    -  promoter       AmpR promoter: bla
>Addgene plasmid #208517 | pCX:cIPAD-1 (ΔICD) | addgene full sequence | sequence record 409841 | Addgene NGS Result
GGTCGACATTGATTATTGACTAGTTATTAATAGTAATCAATTACGGGGTCATTAGTTCATAGCCCATATA
TGGAGTTCCGCGTTACATAACTTACGGTAAATGGCCCGCCTGGCTGACCGCCCAACGACCCCCGCCCATT
GACGTCAATAATGACGTATGTTCCCATAGTAACGCCAATAGGGACTTTCCATTGACGTCAATGGGTGGAG
TATTTACGGTAAACTGCCCACTTGGCAGTACATCAAGTGTATCATATGCCAAGTACGCCCCCTATTGACG
TCAATGACGGTAAATGGCCCGCCTGGCATTATGCCCAGTACATGACCTTATGGGACTTTCCTACTTGGCA
GTACATCTACGTATTAGTCATCGCTATTACCATGGTCGAGGTGAGCCCCACGTTCTGCTTCACTCTCCCC
ATCTCCCCCCCCTCCCCACCCCCAATTTTGTATTTATTTATTTTTTAATTATTTTGTGCAGCGATGGGGG
CGGGGGGGGGGGGGGGGSGSGCCRGGGGGGGGGGGGGGGGGGGGGGGGGGGGGSGGGGSGAGGCGGAGAG
GTGCGGCGGCAGCCAATCAGAGCGGCGCGCTCCGAAAGTTTCCTTTTATGGCGAGGCGGCGGCGGCGGCG
GCCCTATAAAAAGCGAAGCGCGCGGCGGGCGGGAGTCGCTGCGCGCTGCCTTCGCCCCGTGCCCCGCTCC
GCCGCCGCCTCGCGCCGCCCGCCCCGGCTCTGACTGACCGCGTTACTCCCACAGGTGAGCGGGCGGGACG
GCCCTTCTCCTCCGGGCTGTAATTAGCGCTTGGTTTAATGACGGCTTGTTTCTTTTCTGTGGCTGCGTGA
AAGCCTTGAGGGGCTCCGGGAGGGCCCTTTGTGCGGGGGGAGCGGCTCGGGGGGTGCGTGCGTGTGTGTG
TGCGTGGGGAGCGCCGCGTGCGGCTCCGCGCTGCCCGGCGGCTGTGAGCGCTGCGGGCGCGGCGCGGGGC
TTTGTGCGCTCCGCAGTGTGCGCGAGGGGAGCGCGGCCGGGGGCGGTGCCCCGCGGTGCGGGGGGGGCTG
CGAGGGGAACAAAGGCTGCGTGCGGGGTGTGTGCGTGGGGGGGTGAGCAGGGGGTGTGGGCGCGTCGGTC
GGGCTGCAACCCCCCCTGCACCCCCCTCCCCGAGTTGCTGAGCACGGCCCGGCTTCGGGTGCGGGGCTCC
GTACGGGGCGTGGCGCGGGGCTCGCCGTGCCGGGCGGGGGGTGGCGGCAGGKGGGGGTGCCGGGCGGGGC
GGGGCCGCCTCGGGCCGGGGRGGGCTCGGGGGAGGGGCGCGGCGGCCCCCGGAGCGCCGGCGGCTGTCGA
GGCGCGGCGAGCCGCAGCCATTGCCTTTTATGGTAATCGTGCGAGAGGGCGCAGGGACTTCCTTTGTCCC
AAATCTGTGCGGAGCCGAAATCTGGGAGGCGCCGCCGCACCCCCTCTAGCGGGCGCGGGGCGAAGCGGTG
CGGCGCCGGCAGGAAGGAAATGGGCGGGGAGGGCCTTCGTGCGTCGCCGCGCCGCCGTCCCCTTCTCCCT
CTCCAGCCTCGGGGCTGTCCGCGGGGGGACGGCTGCCTTCGGGGGGGACGGGGCAGGGCGGGGTTCGGCT
TCTGGCGTGTGACCGGCGGCTCTAGAGCCTCTGCTAACCATGTTCATGCCTTCTTCTTTTTCCTACAGCT
CCTGGGCAACGTGCTGGTTATTGTGCTGTCTCATCATTTTGGCAAAGAATTCGCCACCATGGAATTTTCC
TGGGGAAGTGGCCAGGAATCCCAGCGCTTGCTTCTTTCTTTTCTGCTTCTTGCAATCTGGGAGGCAGGGA
ACAGCGCTAGCGCTACAATCAAAGAGTTTATGCGGTTCAAGGTCCGCATGGAAGGGAGTATGAATGGACA
TGAGTTCGAGATTGAAGGCGAAGGGGAGGGAAGGCCATACGAAGGTACACAAACTGCCAAGCTCAAAGTA
ACCAAAGGTGGACCATTGCCCTTTGCATGGGACATACTCTCTCCACAGATCATGTATGGCAGCAAGGCAT
ATGTACGCCACCCTGCCGATATCCCCGATTACAAGAAATTGCCCTTTCCTGAGGGGTTCAAATGGGAAAG
GGTAATGAATTTTGAGGATGGGGGGCTTGTAACCGTTACCCAGGACTCTTCTCTGCAAGACGGCACCCTG
ATATGCAAGGTTAAAATTCGCGGCACTAATTTCCCTCCTGATGGGCCAGTGATGCAAAAGAAAACAATGG
GATGGGAAGCCTCAACAGAGATGCTGTATCCCAAAGACGGGGTATTGAAGGGCCATAGCTATCAAGCACT
GAAACTTAAGGATGGTGGGCACTACCTGGTCGAGTTTGAGACAATATATATGGCAAAGAAACCAGTACAG
CTCCCTGGGGACTATTGTGTCGACACAAAACTCGACATCACATCCCACAATGAAGACTATACTATTGTGG
AGCAATATGGAAGGAGTGAGGGACGGCATCGGCTTGGGATGGACGAGCGCTATAAGGCTAGCCAGATCCA
CTACTCCATCCCTGAGGAGGCCAAACACGGCACCTTCGTGGGCCGCATCGCGCAGGACCTGGGGCTGGAG
CTGACGGAGCTGGTGCCCCGCCTGTTCAGAGTGGCGTCCAAGGACCGCGGAGACCTTCTGGAGGTAAATC
TGCAGAATGGCATTTTGTTTGTGAACTCTCGGATCGACCGGGAGGAGCTGTGCGGGCGGAGCGCGGAGTG
CAGCATCCACCTGGAGGTGATCGTGGACAGGCCGTTGCAGGTTTTCCACGTGGAGGTGGAGGTGAGGGAC
ATTAACGACAACCCTCCCAGGTTCCCAACAACACAAAAGAATCTGTTCATTGCAGAATCAAGGCCACTTG
ACACTTGGTTTCCACTAGAGGGCGCTTCAGACGCAGATATCGGAATCAATGCTGTACTGACTTACAGACT
GAGTCCAAATGATTACTTTTCTTTGGAAAAACCATCCAACGACGAACGGGTAAAAGGTCTTGGACTTGTA
TTACGGAAATCTTTAGACCGGGAGGAAACTCCAGAGATAATTTTAGTGCTTACTGTCACGGACGGAGGAA
AGCCAGAGCTGACCGGCAGTGTTCAGTTACTCATCACTGTGCTGGATGCCAATGATAATGCTCCAGTTTT
TGACAGATCCCTGTATACCGTGAAATTACCAGAAAACGTTCCAAATGGGACATTGGTAGTCAAAGTCAAT
GCCTCAGATTTAGACGAAGGGGTAAATGGGGATATTATGTACTCATTTTCTACAGATATTTCACCAAATG
TGAAATACAAATTCCACATAGACCCTGTTAGCGGAGAGATTATTGTAAAGGGATACATTGATTTTGAAGA
ATGCAAATCCTATGAAATTCTCATAGAGGGAATTGACAAGGGACAACTTCCACTCTCTGGGCACTGTAAA
GTCATTGTACAAGTTGAAGACATCAACGATAATGTTCCAGAATTGGAATTTAAATCTCTATCACTTCCAA
TACGAGAGAACTCTCCAGTGGGCACTGTCATCGCACTCATTAGTGTGTCTGATCGGGACACGGGTGTCAA
CGGGCAGGTGACCTGCTCCCTGACAAGTCATGCTAGCGTTAGTAAGAGCGAGGAGGTAATCAAGGAGTTT
ATGAGGTTTAAGGTCAGGCTCGAGGGCAGCATGAATGGGCATGAGTTTGAGATAGAGGGTGAAGGGGAAG
GCAGACCATATGAGGGTACTCAAACAGCCAAGCTCAAAGTAACCAAGGGCGGTCCACTCCCTTTCGCATG
GGATATTTTGAGTCCCCTTATTATGTATGGTTCCAAAATGTATGTGAAGCACCCTGCAGATGTGCCTGAT
TATATGAAACTGTCATTCCCTGAGGGTTTCAAGTGGGAAAGAGTGATGCATTTTGAAGATGGTGGACTCG
TCACAGCTACACAGGACAGTTCCTTGCAAGATGGTACACTTATTTACAAAGTAAAGATGCGGGGTACAAA
CTTCCCTCCAGATGGTCCCGTTATGCAGAAGAAGACACTCGGTTGGGACTACGCAACAGAGCGACTCTAT
CCCGAGGAGGGCGTTCTCAAAGGTGAACTGCTGGGACGACTGAAACTCAAGGACGGCGGACTGAATCTGG
TGGAAAGTAAGACCATATACATGGCTAAAAAACCCGTACAACTCCCAGGATACTATTTTGTCGACACAAA
GCTGGATATTACCTCCCATAATGAGGATTACACCATTGTAGAGCAATACGAGAGGAGTGAAGGCCGGCAT
CATCTGGGACATGGTACAGGCTCTACTGGATCTGGCAGTAGCGCTAGCGTCCCCTTCAAGTTGGTGTCCA
CATTCAAGAATTACTATTCGCTCGTGCTGGACAGCGCCCTGGACAGAGAGACAACAGCGGACTATAAGGT
GGTGGTGACAGCGCGGGATGGGGGCTCTCCCTCGCTGTGGGCCACGGCTAGTGTGTCTGTTGAGGTTGCT
GACGTGAACGACAATGCACCTGTGTTCGCGCAGCCCGAATACACGGTGTTCGTGAAGGAGAACAACCCGC
CTGGTGCGCACATCTTCACGGTGTCAGCGATGGATGCGGACGCACAGGAGAACGCGCTGGTGTCCTACTC
GCTGGTGGAGCGGAGGGTGGGCGAGCGCTTGCTGTCGAGCTATGTGTCTGTGCACGCGGAGAGCGGCAAG
GTGTTCGCGCTGCAGCCTCTGGACCATGAGGAGCTGGAGCTGCTGCGGTTCCAGGTGAGCGCGCGGGATG
CTGGTGTACCTGCCCTGGGCAGCAATGTGACTCTGCAGGTGTTTGTGCTGGACGAGAATGACAACGCGCC
CACACTGCTGGAACCTGAGGCAGGAGTCTCTGGTGGAATCGTGAGCCGGTTGGTGTCCAGATCAGTGGGT
GCAGGCCATGTGGTGGCTAAGGTGCGCGCGGTGGATGCAGACTCTGGCTATAATGCATGGCTCTCTTATG
AGCTGCAATCGTCAGAAGGCAATTCCCGTAGCCTTTTCCGCGTAGGTTTGTATACGGGCGAGATTAGTAC
TACGCGCATACTGGATGAAGCAGATTCGCCACGTCAGCGCCTTCTGGTGCTGGTGAAGGACCATGGTGAC
CCAGCAATGATTGTTACCGCCACAGTGTTGGTGTCTCTGGTAGAGAATGGCCCGGTACCAAAGGCTCCAT
CGCGAGTATCCACGAGTGTCACACACTCTGAGGCGTCACTGGTGGATGTCAACGTGTACCTGATCATTGC
CATCTGTGCAGTGTCCAGCCTGCTAGTGCTCACGCTGCTGCTGTACACAGCGCTGCGCTGTTCCACTGTC
CCCAGTGAGAGCGTGTGCGGGCCTCCAAAACCGGTAATGGTGTGCTCCAGTGCATATCCGTACGACGTAC
CGGATTATGCGTGAAGATCTTTTTCCCTCTGCCAAAAATTATGGGGACATCATGAAGCCCCTTGAGCATC
TGACTTCTGGCTAATAAAGGAAATTTATTTTCATTGCAATAGTGTGTTGGAATTTTTTGTGTCTCTCACT
CGGAAGGACATATGGGAGGGCAAATCATTTAAAACATCAGAATGAGTATTTGGTTTAGAGTTTGGCAACA
TATGCCCATATGCTGGCTGCCATGAACAAAGGTTGGCTATAAAGAGGTCATCAGTATATGAAACAGCCCC
CTGCTGTCCATTCCTTATTCCATAGAAAAGCCTTGACTTGAGGTTAGATTTTTTTTATATTTTGTTTTGT
GTTATTTTTTTCTTTAACATCCCTAAAATTTTCCTTACATGTTTTACTAGCCAGATTTTTCCTCCTCTCC
TGACTACTCCCAGTCATAGCTGTCCCTCTTCTCTTATGGAGATCCCTCGACCTGCAGCCCAAGCTTGGCG
TAATCATGGTCATAGCTGTTTCCTGTGTGAAATTGTTATCCGCTCACAATTCCACACAACATACGAGCCG
GAAGCATAAAGTGTAAAGCCTGGGGTGCCTAATGAGTGAGCTAACTCACATTAATTGCGTTGCGCTCACT
GCCCGCTTTCCAGTCGGGAAACCTGTCGTGCCAGCGGATCCGCATCTCAATTAGTCAGCAACCATAGTCC
CGCCCCTAACTCCGCCCATCCCGCCCCTAACTCCGCCCAGTTCCGCCCATTCTCCGCCCCATGGCTGACT
AATTTTTTTTATTTATGCAGAGGCCGAGGCCGCCTCGGCCTCTGAGCTATTCCAGAAGTAGTGAGGAGGC
TTTTTTGGAGGCCTAGGCTTTTGCAAAAAGCTAACTTGTTTATTGCAGCTTATAATGGTTACAAATAAAG
CAATAGCATCACAAATTTCACAAATAAAGCATTTTTTTCACTGCATTCTAGTTGTGGTTTGTCCAAACTC
ATCAATGTATCTTATCATGTCTGGATCCGCTGCATTAATGAATCGGCCAACGCGCGGGGAGAGGCGGTTT
GCGTATTGGGCGCTCTTCCGCTTCCTCGCTCACTGACTCGCTGCGCTCGGTCGTTCGGCTGCGGCGAGCG
GTATCAGCTCACTCAAAGGCGGTAATACGGTTATCCACAGAATCAGGGGATAACGCAGGAAAGAACATGT
GAGCAAAAGGCCAGCAAAAGGCCAGGAACCGTAAAAAGGCCGCGTTGCTGGCGTTTTTCCATAGGCTCCG
CCCCCCTGACGAGCATCACAAAAATCGACGCTCAAGTCAGAGGTGGCGAAACCCGACAGGACTATAAAGA
TACCAGGCGTTTCCCCCTGGAAGCTCCCTCGTGCGCTCTCCTGTTCCGACCCTGCCGCTTACCGGATACC
TGTCCGCCTTTCTCCCTTCGGGAAGCGTGGCGCTTTCTCATAGCTCACGCTGTAGGTATCTCAGTTCGGT
GTAGGTCGTTCGCTCCAAGCTGGGCTGTGTGCACGAACCCCCCGTTCAGCCCGACCGCTGCGCCTTATCC
GGTAACTATCGTCTTGAGTCCAACCCGGTAAGACACGACTTATCGCCACTGGCAGCAGCCACTGGTAACA
GGATTAGCAGAGCGAGGTATGTAGGCGGTGCTACAGAGTTCTTGAAGTGGTGGCCTAACTACGGCTACAC
TAGAAGAACAGTATTTGGTATCTGCGCTCTGCTGAAGCCAGTTACCTTCGGAAAAAGAGTTGGTAGCTCT
TGATCCGGCAAACAAACCACCGCTGGTAGCGGTGGTTTTTTTGTTTGCAAGCAGCAGATTACGCGCAGAA
AAAAAGGATCTCAAGAAGATCCTTTGATCTTTTCTACGGGGTCTGACGCTCAGTGGAACGAAAACTCACG
TTAAGGGATTTTGGTCATGAGATTATCAAAAAGGATCTTCACCTAGATCCTTTTAAATTAAAAATGAAGT
TTTAAATCAATCTAAAGTATATATGAGTAAACTTGGTCTGACAGTTACCAATGCTTAATCAGTGAGGCAC
CTATCTCAGCGATCTGTCTATTTCGTTCATCCATAGTTGCCTGACTCCCCGTCGTGTAGATAACTACGAT
ACGGGAGGGCTTACCATCTGGCCCCAGTGCTGCAATGATACCGCGAGACCCACGCTCACCGGCTCCAGAT
TTATCAGCAATAAACCAGCCAGCCGGAAGGGCCGAGCGCAGAAGTGGTCCTGCAACTTTATCCGCCTCCA
TCCAGTCTATTAATTGTTGCCGGGAAGCTAGAGTAAGTAGTTCGCCAGTTAATAGTTTGCGCAACGTTGT
TGCCATTGCTACAGGCATCGTGGTGTCACGCTCGTCGTTTGGTATGGCTTCATTCAGCTCCGGTTCCCAA
CGATCAAGGCGAGTTACATGATCCCCCATGTTGTGCAAAAAAGCGGTTAGCTCCTTCGGTCCTCCGATCG
TTGTCAGAAGTAAGTTGGCCGCAGTGTTATCACTCATGGTTATGGCAGCACTGCATAATTCTCTTACTGT
CATGCCATCCGTAAGATGCTTTTCTGTGACTGGTGAGTACTCAACCAAGTCATTCTGAGAATAGTGTATG
CGGCGACCGAGTTGCTCTTGCCCGGCGTCAATACGGGATAATACCGCGCCACATAGCAGAACTTTAAAAG
TGCTCATCATTGGAAAACGTTCTTCGGGGCGAAAACTCTCAAGGATCTTACCGCTGTTGAGATCCAGTTC
GATGTAACCCACTCGTGCACCCAACTGATCTTCAGCATCTTTTACTTTCACCAGCGTTTCTGGGTGAGCA
AAAACAGGAAGGCAAAATGCCGCAAAAAAGGGAATAAGGGCGACACGGAAATGTTGAATACTCATACTCT
TCCTTTTTCAATATTATTGAAGCATTTATCAGGGTTATTGTCTCATGAGCGGATACATATTTGAATGTAT
TTAGAAAAATAAACAAATAGGGGTTCCGCGCACATTTCCCCGAAAAGTGCCACCTG
